Addgene plasmid #90326: pExchange_tdk_BT1311p-tetR-2
Purpose: Suicide vector for integration of a constitutively expressed TetR by promoter BT1311 at B. thetatiotaomicron genomic position 2660693 and 2660694
Depositing lab: Andrew Goodman. Depositing organization: Yale University. Publication: Engineered Regulatory Systems Modulate Gene Expression of Human Commensals in the Gut. Lim B, Zimmermann M, Barry NA, Goodman AL. Cell. 2017 Apr 20;169(3):547-558.e15. doi: 10.1016/j.cell.2017.03.045. PubMed 28431252.
Backbone
  Vector backbone: pExchange-tdk
  Vector type: Bacterial Expression
  Selectable markers: Erythromycin
Growth in bacteria
  Bacterial resistance: Ampicillin, 100 μg/mL
  Growth temperature: 37°C
  Growth strain: Pir1
  Copy number: Unknown
Gene/Insert
  Gene/Insert name: TetR
  Cloning method: Gibson Cloning
  Sequencing primers: 5′ GGAGAGACAGCCGAATACGA; 3′ AACACTTAACGGCTGACATGG
Terms and licenses: Academic/Nonprofit Terms; Industry Terms: Not Available to Industry
Depositor comments: Addgene's sequencing results found multiple mutations in ermG. The depositing lab confirmed that these mutations do not compromise erythromycin selection.
How to cite: pExchange_tdk_BT1311p-tetR-2 was a gift from Andrew Goodman (Addgene plasmid # 90326 ; http://n2t.net/addgene:90326 ; RRID:Addgene_90326)
