[The description below was written by a language model from this plasmid's Addgene catalogue record and pLannotate feature annotations shown in this document.]
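Description:
pExchange_tdk_BT1311p-tetR-2 is a 7.3 kb suicide (allelic-exchange) vector built on the pExchange-tdk backbone. It is used to place a constitutively expressed tetracycline repressor into the chromosome of Bacteroides thetaiotaomicron. It replicates from the R6K γ origin, which requires the π initiator protein, so it is maintained only in pir-expressing E. coli hosts such as Pir1, where β-lactamase (AmpR) provides ampicillin selection. An incP oriT, with an adjacent traJ fragment, allows conjugative transfer into Bacteroides. The plasmid cannot replicate there and persists only by recombining into the genome.

Integrants are selected with erythromycin through an rRNA methylase gene. The automated annotation labels this gene ermC-like, while the depositor calls it ermG. Repository sequencing found several mutations in it, which the depositing lab states do not compromise erythromycin selection. The backbone also carries the B. thetaiotaomicron thymidine kinase gene tdk. In pExchange-type systems tdk generally serves as a counterselectable marker in a tdk-deficient recipient, so that a second recombination event that removes the vector can be selected, leaving only the insert.

The payload, assembled by Gibson cloning, is the Tn10 TetR coding sequence, driven according to the record by the BT1311 promoter and targeted between genomic positions 2660693 and 2660694. The promoter and the homology arms expected to flank the cassette are not annotated in the feature table; they presumably lie in the unannotated regions on either side of TetR. The very short Thy1.1 hit is almost certainly a spurious match. The resulting strains supply the repressor for tetracycline-type inducible gene expression systems in this gut commensal.
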