Features (pLannotate 1.2.2; 10 found; start..end, strand, type, name):
     30..890     -  CDS            AmpR: β-lactamase; bla; confers resistance to ampicillin, carbenicillin, and related antibiotics
    891..907     -  promoter       AmpR promoter (fragment): bla
   1378..2106    +  CDS            ermC': ERM_BACIU - Experimental evidence at protein level: Swiss-Prot protein existence level 1. This protein produces a dimethylation of the adenine residue at position 2085 in 23S rRNA, resulting in reduced affinity between ribosomes and macrolide-lincosamide-streptogramin B antibiotics. From Bacillus subtilis.
   2664..3260    +  CDS            tdk: KITH_BACTN - Protein inferred from homology: Swiss-Prot protein existence level 3. From Bacteroides thetaiotaomicron (strain ATCC 29148 / DSM 2079 / NCTC 10582 / E50 / VPI-5482).
   3308..3345    -  misc_feature   MCS (fragment): pBluescript multiple cloning site
   4759..5382    +  CDS            TetR: tetracycline repressor TetR; tetR from transposon Tn10; TetR binds to the tetracycline operator tetO to inhibit transcription. This inhibition can be relieved by adding tetracycline or doxycycline.
   6082..6098    +  CDS            Thy1.1 (fragment): mouse GPI-anchored cell surface glycoprotein of the immunoglobulin superfamily This allele of Thy1 is also known as CD90.1.
   6534..6922    -  rep_origin     R6K γ ori: γ replication origin from E. coli plasmid R6K; requires the R6K initiator protein pi for replication
   7093..7202    +  oriT           oriT: incP origin of transfer
   7235..7280    +  CDS            traJ (fragment): oriT-recognizing protein; traJ
>Addgene plasmid #90326 | pExchange_tdk_BT1311p-tetR-2 | addgene full sequence | sequence record 180032 | Addgene NGS Result
ACGCGTTATGAGTAAACTTGGTCTGACAGTTACCAATGCTTAATCAGTGAGGCACCTATCTCAGCGATCT
GTCTATTTCGTTCATCCATAGTTGCCTGACTCCCCGTCGTGTAGATAACTACGATACGGGAGGGCTTACC
ATCTGGCCCCAGTGCTGCAATGATACCGCGAGACCCACGCTCACCGGCTCCAGATTTATCAGCAATAAAC
CAGCCAGCCGGAAGGGCCGAGCGCAGAAGTGGTCCTGCAACTTTATCCGCCTCCATCCAGTCTATTAATT
GTTGCCGGGAAGCTAGAGTAAGTAGTTCGCCAGTTAATAGTTTGCGCAACGTTGTTGCCATTGCTACAGG
CATCGTGGTGTCACGCTCGTCGTTTGGTATGGCTTCATTCAGCTCCGGTTCCCAACGATCAAGGCGAGTT
ACATGATCCCCCATGTTGTGCAAAAAAGCGGTTAGCTCCTTCGGTCCTCCGATCGTTGTCAGAAGTAAGT
TGGCCGCAGTGTTATCACTCATGGTTATGGCAGCACTGCATAATTCTCTTACTGTCATGCCATCCGTAAG
ATGCTTTTCTGTGACTGGTGAGTACTCAACCAAGTCATTCTGAGAATAGTGTATGCGGCGACCGAGTTGC
TCTTGCCCGGCGTCAATACGGGATAATACCGCGCCACATAGCAGAACTTTAAAAGTGCTCATCATTGGAA
AACGTTCTTCGGGGCGAAAACTCTCAAGGATCTTACCGCTGTTGAGATCCAGTTCGATGTAACCCACTCG
TGCACCCAACTGATCTTCAGCATCTTTTACTTTCACCAGCGTTTCTGGGTGAGCAAAAACAGGAAGGCAA
AATGCCGCAAAAAAGGGAATAAGGGCGACACGGAAATGTTGAATACTCATACTCTTCCTTTTTCAATCAT
GGCCGCGGGATTAAAAGTCGGGGATTGGTGAACAAAAAGGTGTTTCTCTCTTTAAGAGAAATATCGTTTT
GCTAAACAGTTGATATTGAGGTATCATTTTATCGTAAAAGACATTTTTGCTCAACAATTGCTTGACGGAA
ATCAACAAATTTTAGCATTTTGTAAAAAAGTCGCTATATAATTTGGTGAATTGGAGTTATTTTCATATTT
TTGCATCCCGAAGAGTTTCTCTTAAAGAGAGAAACATCTTTTGCATACCTTTTCCGACCGAATTTTTATG
TCGTAAAGAGGGGCTTTGCAGGGGGTGGACTCAGAAAGATGAGAATAGATGACTATTGTAGTTGAAACAC
ATAGAAAGTTGCTGATATACAGACCGATACGCATATCGGGATGAACCATGAGTACGTTCTTTTCTCAAAA
AACATAAATATTCGAAAAGAGATGCAATAAATTAAGGAGAGGTTATAATGAACAAAGTAAATATAAAAGA
TAGTCAAAATTTTATTACTTCAAAATATCACATAGAAAAAATAATGAATTGCATAAGTTTAGATGAAAAA
GATAACATCTTTGAAATAGGTGCAGGGAAAGGTCATTTTACTGCTGGATTGGTAAAGAGATGTAATTTTG
TAACGGCGATAGAAATTGATTCTAAATTATGTGAGGTAACTCGTAATAAGCTCTTAAATTATCCTAACTA
TCAAATAGTAAATGATGATATACTGAAATTTACATTTCCTAGCCACAATCCATATAAAATATTTGGCAGC
ATACCTTACAACATAAGCACAAATATAATTCGAAAAATTGTTTTTGAAAGTTCAGCCACAATAAGTTATT
TAATAGTGGAATATGGTTTTGCTAAAATGTTATTAGATACAAACAGATCACTAGCATTGCTGTTAATGGC
AGAGGTAGATATTTCTATATTAGCAAAAATTCCTAGGTATTATTTCCATCCAAAACCTAAAGTGGATAGC
ACATTAATTGTATTAAAAAGAAAGCCAGCAAAAATGGCATTTAAAGAGAGAAAAAAATATGAAACTTTTG
TAATGAAATGGGTTAACAAAGAGTACGAAAAACTGTTTACAAAAAATCAATTTAATAAAGCTTTAAAACA
TGCGAGAATATATGATATAAACAATATTAGTTTCGAACAATTTGTATCGCTATTTAATAGTTATAAAATA
TTTAACGGCTAAAAACAATAGGCCACATGCAACTGTAAATGTTTACGCGTCCTCGGTACCGCTTCTTCCA
CAACAGTCTGCGGTTCCTGTACTATCACAGGTTCATCTTCTCCCGGTGCTGTCGCTTCATTCTCTTCCAC
GACCTTCTCTTCTATCACCGGACATTCAACTTCCTCTATTACAGGGGCTTGTTCTTCAACAATGGGGGCT
TCACTTTCCGCTTCCGCTACAGGAGAAGGCGAGGCTTCCACCGGCACAGCACTTATCTCTTCCGACAACT
GTTCCAAACGCTCCTGCATACGTAGGATGCTCCGCTTCAACAGTTCAGACAAAGTCTGAGTCGGCTCTTT
AGAAAACGTATTCATGAGTAGCTTCAGCTCATGAACATCCAGCTCAATATCTGTTAATAGCTTCTGTTTC
ATTTCCATCCATTGTTATTATGGTGCGAATGTAGGAATAATTTATGCAATAACTTAAAATAATGGATAAT
TTAACAGTTCTTGTACATCGAATTGTTTACCTTTGTCCACTCATTTATTTAATCAAGAAAGCACAAAAAT
CACATGGTATTATTTTCAGAAGACCACATACAAGAGACCAGAAGAAGAGGTAGAATAGAGGTAATCTGCG
GTTCAATGTTCTCCGGAAAGACGGAGGAATTGATTCGTAGGATGAAGAGAGCCAAGTTCGCACGCCAGCG
TGTAGAGATATTCAAACCGGCCATCGACACCCGTTATTCGGAAGAAGACGTGGTATCACACGACAGTCAT
TCCATCGCGTCCACCCCTATCGATTCATCGGCTAGTATCCTGTTGTTCACTTCTGAAATAGATGTAGTCG
GCATCGACGAAGCACAGTTCTTTGATGACGGACTGATTGACGTATGCAGGCAGCTTGCCAATAACGGCAT
CCGTGTCATCATCGCCGGACTGGATATGGACTTTAAAGGGAATCCCTTCGGACCGATGCCTCAATTATGT
GCCATTGCCGATGAAGTTTCCAAAGTTCATGCGATCTGCGTGAAGTGCGGTGATCTGGCATCTTTCTCTC
ATCGTACCGTCAAGAATGACAAGCAGGTACTTCTAGGAGAGACAGCCGAATACGAGCCGCTTTGCAGGGA
GTGCTACCTCCGTGCACGGGGAGAGGACGGACAGAAGATATAAACTCTATTTAAAACATATATGGAAAGA
AAGAAGATAACATTCGAGTCGACGGTATCGATAAGCTTGATATCGAATTCCTGCAACAACTCAACCCGGA
CAAAGGAACGATCCAAAGTTTGTATGATAAAGAATTGAATTGTGAACTGGTCGATAGTTCGTCTCCATGG
GAACTGGGTGCTTTTATCTATGAGAAATTAGGTAATCGTGACCAATTGGCCCAATATCGCCTGGATGATT
ACAACAGAACAGGATTGAGTGAGTGCCGGATCATCGACAGTTCGAATGGACCTATTTATCAACGTATCCT
GTTGCAGGGAAAATCTCCGGGAACAGACGAAGCATTCGGGGTCAATCTGGAAATTAAATTATATCATGAT
ACCAAACGAATAGAACTGGAGTACGCAATCAAGCGTCTGCCGGAAACGGATCCCTCAGGGATATACGTTG
CTTTTCCCTTCCAACTGCCCGAAGGAAAACTGGCATTCGACGTTCAGGGCGGAACAGTTATATCTGGCAA
GAATCAACTGGAAGGGACATCTACAGACTGGAATACTGTTCAAAACTTTGTATCGGTACAAAATAATCAG
GCGCAAATTATTATAGGAAGCAGCCTCATCCCCCTCTATCAACTAGGAGACATAAATCTCGGTAAATTTC
AATATCAGAAACAATACGAAAGGCCTCATGTCTACTCGTGGGTGATGAATAATTACTGGAATACCAACTT
CAAAGCTTCCCAAGAAGGAGAGTTCCGTTGGAGTTACCATCTGACCTCTTCCGTTGACCCATCTAACAAC
CTTGCTACCAAGTTTGGCTGGAGCTCACGTATTCCTCTATATGCCCGGGTAATGCCGACAGGAACAGAGA
ATCATAAACCCACAGAGTACTCAGCCTTCCATTTTGAGAAAGACAATTTCCTGATGACTTCATGTACCCC
CTCTAAAGAAGAAGGTTATATACTACTGAACATTAGAGAGATAGATGGAAAGAGAACCAACCTCAGGATT
TTAAATGAAGACGGGCAAACCATCCCCTTCACAATAGTAAACGCTATTGAAGAGAAATTGGAAAATGAAA
CGTCAGAGCATATATTTGAGGGGTACCAGAATAAATTTATAAAGATAAAACGTTTTTAATCAAAAGAATC
AAATGCGTAGTCTACCCTAAAAAACGGAAGAATCATCACCACAAAGAGTGATCTGGAAGAAGCAATGAAA
GCTGCTGTTAAGTCTCCGAATCAGGTATTGTTCCTGACAGGTGTATTCCCATCCGGTAAACGCGGATACT
TTGCAGTTGATCTGACTCAGGAATAAATTATAAATTAAGGTAAGAAGATTGTAGGATAAGCTAATGAAAT
AGAAAAAGGATGCCGTCACACAACTTGTCGGCATTCTTTTTTGTTTTATTAGTTGAAAATATAGTGAAAA
AGTTGCCTAAATATGTATGTTAACAAATTATTTGTCGTAACTTTGCACTCCAAATCTGTTTTTAAAGAAT
GTCTAGATTAGATAAAAGTAAAGTGATTAACAGCGCATTAGAGCTGCTTAATGAGGTCGGAATCGAAGGT
TTAACAACCCGTAAACTCGCCCAGAAGCTAGGTGTAGAGCAGCCTACATTGTATTGGCATGTAAAAAATA
AGCGGGCTTTGCTCGACGCCTTAGCCATTGAGATGTTAGATAGGCACCATACTCACTTTTGCCCTTTAGA
AGGGGAAAGCTGGCAAGATTTTTTACGTAATAACGCTAAAAGTTTTAGATGTGCTTTACTAAGTCATCGC
GATGGAGCAAAAGTACATTTAGGTACACGGCCTACAGAAAAACAGTATGAAACTCTCGAAAATCAATTAG
CCTTTTTATGCCAACAAGGTTTTTCACTAGAGAATGCATTATATGCACTCAGCGCTGTGGGGCATTTTAC
TTTAGGTTGCGTATTGGAAGATCAAGAGCATCAAGTCGCTAAAGAAGAAAGGGAAACACCTACTACTGAT
AGTATGCCGCCATTATTACGACAAGCTATCGAATTATTTGATCACCAAGGTGCAGAGCCAGCCTTCTTAT
TCGGCCTTGAATTGATCATATGCGGATTAGAAAAACAACTTAAATGTGAAAGTGGGTCTTAAACGAGGAG
ATGTCAAAAGTCAGTAGCAACTCTCCTAATACTATTGACTTTTGCCCCTCATCATCTGTCAGAACGACCG
GAAAGTATCTGCTCCAAACTTTCATCGACCACTCCCGCCAACTGAAGATTGGACAGCAAGCGGTCATAAG
AAATCCTCCCTACTCCTTCCATTTTCAGCAGCCATCTCCATCCCTTTCCCGATACTAATTCCAGCAGTTG
CCCTACCGTCCGGATTTCTTCTTTATACAAGACATTAGTCAGCCTCGTATCGGCCACTTTGCCGACAGAC
AATTGGAGTACCCTTTCTTCCTGATTCAAATTTATATTCTTGCTTTTATCCGCCAAAGACTGAAAACGGG
CATCTATGATATGTTTCCGATAAGTAGCCAACACATTCTTTCTCACTTTCAGTCCTCTGAGATGAGAATT
ATAAATCTGTAACGCCCTGTCATAAGTAATTCGATGCCGACCGGCAACTTTCTCTATTGACTCCCCCATA
GAGATGGAGTAGAAAATATCACGGGCTCCGGGATGAACAATCAATTGGGAAAGTTCACGAATAATAATTT
CATATAGAGGTTTACACGTTTTCTGTGTTCGCAATACATATAGCAGATCATCATATCTGGAAATAATAAA
GTCGCGTTCCAGCTTTTTCTCTTCCACAATCTTTGCCAGATAATCCGCTTGCAATCCAAGCCTTTTGTGA
GCTTCGAGATAGGCAGTCAGACTTTCGTCATCCAAGAACAGTTGGTTGCCCATCCGGCAACTGGTAATGT
AACCGAGATTCGCCCAGTTTCGCAGAGTTGCTTCCTGAACGCCATGTCTTTCAGACATTTGTTTTGTTGT
GAGCCAATAGGACATAAAAAAACGGAACTAAGTTAATACTCTTACCTAGTTCCGTACCTTTTATATTATA
AAAGAGTACGGAGCTGTCACATCCCGCTAATAGGAGGTAGTAACGGCTACCTGATGTATACGGGCAGACA
GCCCGTACCCTATGAGAAGTCATAGAAGTACAGGCGTCTTCCCGGCATACATCAAAAAAATCCGTTACAA
TTTCCTATTAGCCGAGGAAACGCGCAATCGCACACCTTTAAACGGTATGCTACGTTCCGATGACAAAGCC
ACCGCGGTGGAGGGGAATTCCCATGTCAGCCGTTAAGTGTTCCTGTGTCACTCAAAATTGCTTTGAGAGG
CTCTAAGGGCTTCTCAGTGCGTTACATCCCTGGCTTGTTGTCCACAACCGTTAAACCTTAAAAGCTTTAA
AAGCCTTATATATTCTTTTTTTTCTTATAAAACTTAAAACCTTAGAGGCTATTTAAGTTGCTGATTTATA
TTAATTTTATTGTTCAAACATGAGAGCTTAGTACGTGAAACATGAGAGCTTAGTACGTTAGCCATGAGAG
CTTAGTACGTTAGCCATGAGGGTTTAGTTCGTTAAACATGAGAGCTTAGTACGTTAAACATGAGAGCTTA
GTACGTGAAACATGAGAGCTTAGTACGTACTATCAACAGGTTGAACTGCTGATCTTCAGATCCTCTACGC
CGGACGCATCGTGGCCGGATCAATTCCGTTTTCCGCTGCATAACCCTGCTTCGGGGTCATTATAGCGATT
TTTTCGGTATATCCATCCTTTTTCGCACGATATACAGGATTTTGCCAAAGGGTTCGTGTAGACTTTCCTT
GGTGTATCCAACGGCGTCAGCCGGGCAGGATAGGTGAAGTAGGCCCACCCGCGAGCGGGTGTTCCTTCTT
CACTGTCCCTTATTCGCACCTGGCGGTGCTCAACGGGAATCCTGCTCTGCGAGGCTGGCCGGCTACCGCC
GGCGTAACAGATGAGGGCAAGCGGATGGCTGATGAAACCAAGCCAACCAGGAAGGGCAGCCCACCTATCA
CGGAATTGATCCCCCTCGAATTG
